>Addgene plasmid #67146 | Beta-2-adrenergic receptor-YFP | depositor full sequence | sequence record 121580 | Beta-2-adrenergic receptor-YFP sequence 5967 bps
TAGTTATTAATAGTAATCAATTACGGGGTCATTAGTTCATAGCCCATATATGGAGTTCCGCGTTACATAA
CTTACGGTAAATGGCCCGCCTGGCTGACCGCCCAACGACCCCCGCCCATTGACGTCAATAATGACGTATG
TTCCCATAGTAACGCCAATAGGGACTTTCCATTGACGTCAATGGGTGGAGTATTTACGGTAAACTGCCCA
CTTGGCAGTACATCAAGTGTATCATATGCCAAGTACGCCCCCTATTGACGTCAATGACGGTAAATGGCCC
GCCTGGCATTATGCCCAGTACATGACCTTATGGGACTTTCCTACTTGGCAGTACATCTACGTATTAGTCA
TCGCTATTACCATGGTGATGCGGTTTTGGCAGTACATCAATGGGCGTGGATAGCGGTTTGACTCACGGGG
ATTTCCAAGTCTCCACCCCATTGACGTCAATGGGAGTTTGTTTTGGCACCAAAATCAACGGGACTTTCCA
AAATGTCGTAACAACTCCGCCCCATTGACGCAAATGGGCGGTAGGCGTGTACGGTGGGAGGTCTATATAA
GCAGAGCTGGTTTAGTGAACCGTCAGATCCGCTAGCGCTACCGGACTCAGATCTCGAGCTCAAGCTTCGA
AATGGACTACAAGGACGACGATGACAAGGGGCAACCCGGGAACGGCAGCGCCTTCTTGCTGGCACCCAAT
AGAAGCCATGCGCCGGACCACGACGTCACGCAGCAAAGGGACGAGGTGTGGGTGGTGGGCATGGGCATCG
TCATGTCTCTCATCGTCCTGGCCATCGTGTTTGGCAATGTGCTGGTCATCACAGCCATTGCCAAGTTCGA
GCGTCTGCAGACGGTCACCAACTACTTCATCACTTCACTGGCCTGTGCTGATCTGGTCATGGGCCTGGCA
GTGGTGCCCTTTGGGGCCGCCCATATTCTTATGAAAATGTGGACTTTTGGCAACTTCTGGTGCGAGTTTT
GGACTTCCATTGATGTGCTGTGCGTCACGGCCAGCATTGAGACCCTGTGCGTGATCGCAGTGGATCGCTA
CTTTGCCATTACTTCACCTTTCAAGTACCAGAGCCTGCTGACCAAGAATAAGGCCCGGGTGATCATTCTG
ATGGTGTGGATTGTGTCAGGCCTTACCTCCTTCTTGCCCATTCAGATGCACTGGTACCGGGCCACCCACC
AGGAAGCCATCAACTGCTATGCCAATGAGACCTGCTGTGACTTCTTCACGAACCAAGCCTATGCCATTGC
CTCTTCCATCGTGTCCTTCTACGTTCCCCTGGTGATCATGGTCTTCGTCTACTCCAGGGTCTTTCAGGAG
GCCAAAAGGCAGCTCCAGAAGATTGACAAATCTGAGGGCCGCTTCCATGTCCAGAACCTTAGCCAGGTGG
AGCAGGATGGGCGGACGGGGCATGGACTCCGCAGATCTTCCAAGTTCTGCTTGAAGGAGCACAAAGCCCT
CAAGACGTTAGGCATCATCATGGGCACTTTCACCCTCTGCTGGCTGCCCTTCTTCATCGTTAACATTGTG
CATGTGATCCAGGATAACCTCATCCGTAAGGAAGTTTACATCCTCCTAAATTGGATAGGCTATGTCAATT
CTGGTTTCAATCCCCTTATCTACTGCCGGAGCCCAGATTTCAGGATTGCCTTCCAGGAGCTTCTGTGCCT
GCGCAGGTCTTCTTTGAAGGCCTATGGGAATGGCTACTCCAGCAACGGCAACACAGGGGAGCAGAGTGGA
TATCACGTGGAACAGGAGAAAGAAAATAAACTGCTGTGTGAAGACCTCCCAGGCACGGAAGACTTTGTGG
GCCATCAAGGTACTGTGCCTAGCGATAACATTGATTCACAAGGGAGGAATTGTAGTACAAATGACTCACT
GCTGGATCCACCGGTCGCCACCATGGTGAGCAAGGGCGAGGAGCTGTTCACCGGGGTGGTGCCCATCCTG
GTCGAGCTGGACGGCGACGTAAACGGCCACAAGTTCAGCGTGTCCGGCGAGGGCGAGGGCGATGCCACCT
ACGGCAAGCTGACCCTGAAGTTCATCTGCACCACCGGCAAGCTGCCCGTGCCCTGGCCCACCCTCGTGAC
CACCTTCGGCTACGGCCTGATGTGCTTCGCCCGCTACCCCGACCACATGAAGCAGCACGACTTCTTCAAG
TCCGCCATGCCCGAAGGCTACGTCCAGGAGCGCACCATCTTCTTCAAGGACGACGGCAACTACAAGACCC
GCGCCGAGGTGAAGTTCGAGGGCGACACCCTGGTGAACCGCATCGAGCTGAAGGGCATCGACTTCAAGGA
GGACGGCAACATCCTGGGGCACAAGCTGGAGTACAACTACAACAGCCACAACGTCTATATCATGGCCGAC
AAGCAGAAGAACGGCATCAAGGTGAACTTCAAGATCCGCCACAACATCGAGGACGGCAGCGTGCAGCTCG
CCGACCACTACCAGCAGAACACCCCCATCGGCGACGGCCCCGTGCTGCTGCCCGACAACCACTACCTGAG
CTACCAGTCCGCCCTGAGCAAAGACCCCAACGAGAAGCGCGATCACATGGTCCTGCTGGAGTTCGTGACC
GCCGCCGGGATCACTCTCGGCATGGACGAGCTGTACAAGTAAAGCGGCCGCGACTCTAGATCATAATCAG
CCATACCACATTTGTAGAGGTTTTACTTGCTTTAAAAAACCTCCCACACCTCCCCCTGAACCTGAAACAT
AAAATGAATGCAATTGTTGTTGTTAACTTGTTTATTGCAGCTTATAATGGTTACAAATAAAGCAATAGCA
TCACAAATTTCACAAATAAAGCATTTTTTTCACTGCATTCTAGTTGTGGTTTGTCCAAACTCATCAATGT
ATCTTAAGGCGTAAATTGTAAGCGTTAATATTTTGTTAAAATTCGCGTTAAATTTTTGTTAAATCAGCTC
ATTTTTTAACCAATAGGCCGAAATCGGCAAAATCCCTTATAAATCAAAAGAATAGACCGAGATAGGGT
[37 nt withheld, positions 3009-3045]
AAAGAACGTGGACTCCAACGTCAAAGG
[49 nt withheld, positions 3073-3121]
T
[91 nt withheld, positions 3123-3213]
G
[124 nt withheld, positions 3215-3338]
CAGGTGGCACTTTTCGGGGAAATGTGCGCGGAACCCCTATTTGTTTATTTTTCTAAATACATTCAAATAT
GTATCCGCTCATGAGACAATAACCCTGATAAATGCTTCAATAATATTGAAAAAGGAAGAGTCCTGAGGCG
GAAAGAACCAGCTGTGGAATGTGTGTCAGTTAGGGTGTGGAAAGTCCCCAGGCTCCCCAGCAGGCAGAAG
TATGCAAAGCATGCATCTCAATTAGTCAGCAACCAGGTGTGGAAAGTCCCCAGGCTCCCCAGCAGGCAGA
AGTATGCAAAGCATGCATCTCAATTAGTCAGCAACCATAGTCCCGCCCCTAACTCCGCCCATCCCGCCCC
TAACTCCGCCCAGTTCCGCCCATTCTCCGCCCCATGGCTGACTAATTTTTTTTATTTATGCAGAGGCCGA
GGCCGCCTCGGCCTCTGAGCTATTCCAGAAGTAGTGAGGAGGCTTTTTTGGAGGCCTAGGCTTTTGCAAA
GATCGATCAAGAGACAGGATGAGGATCGTTTCGCATGATTGAACAAGATGGATTGCACGCAGGTTCTCCG
GCCGCTTGGGTGGAGAGGCTATTCGGCTATGACTGGGCACAACAGACAATCGGCTGCTCTGATGCCGCCG
TGTTCCGGCTGTCAGCGCAGGGGCGCCCGGTTCTTTTTGTCAAGACCGACCTGTCCGGTGCCCTGAATGA
ACTGCAAGACGAGGCAGCGCGGCTATCGTGGCTGGCCACGACGGGCGTTCCTTGCGCAGCTGTGCTCGAC
GTTGTCACTGAAGCGGGAAGGGACTGGCTGCTATTGGGCGAAGTGCCGGGGCAGGATCTCCTGTCATCTC
ACCTTGCTCCTGCCGAGAAAGTATCCATCATGGCTGATGCAATGCGGCGGCTGCATACGCTTGATCCGGC
TACCTGCCCATTCGACCACCAAGCGAAACATCGCATCGAGCGAGCACGTACTCGGATGGAAGCCGGTCTT
GTCGATCAGGATGATCTGGACGAAGAGCATCAGGGGCTCGCGCCAGCCGAACTGTTCGCCAGGCTCAAGG
CGAGCATGCCCGACGGCGAGGATCTCGTCGTGACCCATGGCGATGCCTGCTTGCCGAATATCATGGTGGA
AAATGGCCGCTTTTCTGGATTCATCGACTGTGGCCGGCTGGGTGTGGCGGACCGCTATCAGGACATAGCG
TTGGCTACCCGTGATATTGCTGAAGAGCTTGGCGGCGAATGGGCTGACCGCTTCCTCGTGCTTTACGGTA
TCGCCGCTCCCGATTCGCAGCGCATCGCCTTCTATCGCCTTCTTGACGAGTTCTTCTGAGCGGGACTCTG
GGGTTCGAAATGACCGACCAAGCGACGCCCAACCTGCCATCACGAGATTTCGATTCCACCGCCGCCTTCT
ATGAAAGGTTGGGCTTCGGAATCGTTTTCCGGGACGCCGGCTGGATGATCCTCCAGCGCGGGGATCTCAT
GCTGGAGTTCTTCGCCCACCCTAGGGGGAGGCTAACTGAAACACGGAAGGAGACAATACCGGAAGGAACC
CGCGCTATGACGGCAATAAAAAGACAGAATAAAACGCACGGTGTTGGGTCGTTTGTTCATAAACGCGGGG
TTCGGTCCCAGGGCTGGCACTCTGTCGATACCCCACCGAGACCCCATTGGGGCCAATACGCCCGCGTTTC
TTCCTTTTCCCCACCCCACCCCCCAAGTTCGGGTGAAGGCCCAGGGCTCGCAGCCAACGTCGGGGCGGCA
GGCCCTGCCATAGCCTCAGGTTACTCATATATACTTTAGATTGATTTAAAACTTCATTTTTAATTTAAAA
GGATCTAGGTGAAGATCCTTTTTGATAATCTCATGACCAAAATCCCTTAACGTGAGTTTTCGTTCCACTG
AGCGTCAGACCCCGTAGAAAAGATCAAAGGATCTTCTTGAGATCCTTTTTTTCTGCGCGTAATCTGCTGC
TTGCAAACAAAAAAACCACCGCTACCAGCGGTGGTTTGTTTGCCGGATCAAGAGCTACCAACTCTTTTTC
CGAAGGTAACTGGCTTCAGCAGAGCGCAGATACCAAATACTGTCCTTCTAGTGTAGCCGTAGTTAGGCCA
CCACTTCAAGAACTCTGTAGCACCGCCTACATACCTCGCTCTGCTAATCCTGTTACCAGTGGCTGCTGCC
AGTGGCGATAAGTCGTGTCTTACCGGGTTGGACTCAAGACGATAGTTACCGGATAAGGCGCAGCGGTCGG
GCTGAACGGGGGGTTCGTGCACACAGCCCAGCTTGGAGCGAACGACCTACACCGAACTGAGATACCTACA
GCGTGAGCTATGAGAAAGCGCCACGCTTCCCGAAGGGAGAAAGGCGGACAGGTATCCGGTAAGCGGCAGG
GTCGGAACAGGAGAGCGCACGAGGGAGCTTCCAGGGGGAAACGCCTGGTATCTTTATAGTCCTGTCGGGT
TTCGCCACCTCTGACTTGAGCGTCGATTTTTGTGATGCTCGTCAGGGGGGCGGAGCCTATGGAAAAACGC
CAGCAACGCGGCCTTTTTACGGTTCCTGGCCTTTTGCTGGCCTTTTGCTCACATGTTCTTTCCTGCGTTA
TCCCCTGATTCTGTGGATAACCGTATTACCGCCATGCAT
Features (pLannotate 1.2.2; 16 found; start..end, strand, type, name):
     61..364     +  enhancer       CMV enhancer: human cytomegalovirus immediate early enhancer
    365..568     +  promoter       CMV promoter: human cytomegalovirus (CMV) immediate early promoter
    591..631     +  misc_feature   MCS (fragment): multiple cloning site
    638..658     +  CDS            FLAG (fragment): FLAG® epitope tag, followed by an enterokinase cleavage site
    659..1894    +  CDS            ADRB2: ADRB2_HUMAN - Also known as ADRB2R, B2AR. Experimental evidence at protein level: Swiss-Prot protein existence level 1. Beta-adrenergic receptors mediate the catecholamine-induced activation of adenylate cyclase through the action of G proteins. The beta-2-adrenergic receptor binds epinephrine with an approximately 30- fold greater affinity than it does norepinephrine. From Homo sapiens (Human).
   1913..2629    +  CDS            Citrine: Citrine is a basic (constitutively fluorescent) yellow fluorescent protein published in 2001, derived from Aequorea victoria. It has moderate acid sensitivity.
   2649..2732    +  CDS            large T antigen (fragment): large T antigen from SV40 (simian virus 40)
   2755..2876    +  polyA_signal   SV40 poly(A) signal: SV40 polyadenylation signal
   2910..3338    -  rep_origin     f1 ori (sequence partly withheld): f1 bacteriophage origin of replication; arrow indicates direction of (+) strand synthesis
   3365..3469    +  promoter       AmpR promoter: bla
   3471..3828    +  promoter       SV40 promoter: SV40 enhancer and early promoter
   3863..4657    +  CDS            NeoR/KanR: aminoglycoside phosphotransferase from Tn5; aph(3')-II (or nptII); confers resistance to neomycin, kanamycin, and G418 (Geneticin®)
   4678..4830    +  CDS            ble (fragment): BLE_KLEPN - Experimental evidence at protein level: Swiss-Prot protein existence level 1. Binding protein with a strong affinity to the bleomycin family of antibiotics. Binds to CL990; an antimitotic-antibiotic compound. From Klebsiella pneumoniae.
   4889..4936    +  polyA_signal   HSV TK poly(A) signal: herpes simplex virus thymidine kinase polyadenylation signal (Cole and Stacy, 1985)
   5027..5043    -  polyA_signal   bGH poly(A) signal (fragment): bovine growth hormone polyadenylation signal
   5265..5853    +  rep_origin     ori: high-copy-number ColE1/pMB1/pBR322/pUC origin of replication
