[The description below was written by a language model from this plasmid's Addgene catalogue record and pLannotate feature annotations shown in this document.]
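Description:
Beta-2-adrenergic receptor-YFP is a mammalian expression plasmid derived from the Clontech pEYFP-N1 backbone, encoding the human beta-2-adrenergic receptor (ADRB2) fused at its carboxyl terminus to a yellow fluorescent protein from Aequorea victoria. The fusion was placed between the NheI and NotI sites, both retained, downstream of the human cytomegalovirus immediate early enhancer and promoter, and is followed by an SV40 polyadenylation signal. The feature table identifies the fluorescent protein as matching Citrine, a YFP variant, and also detects a partial FLAG epitope match immediately upstream of the receptor coding sequence. The catalogue fields do not mention this amino-terminal tag, so its presence rests on the annotation alone. The receptor portion derives from an earlier receptor-GFP plasmid.

The plasmid replicates in bacteria from a high-copy ColE1/pUC-type origin and also carries an f1 phage origin. A single Tn5 aminoglycoside phosphotransferase gene serves two selection roles. A bacterial promoter drives it for kanamycin resistance in E. coli, and the SV40 early promoter drives it for G418 selection of stably transfected mammalian cells, with the HSV TK polyadenylation signal terminating the cassette. Short matches to SV40 large T antigen, ble and the bGH poly(A) signal are annotated only as fragments and are probably backbone remnants rather than functional elements. The annotated sequence is 5,967 nt, slightly shorter than the catalogue total of 5,988 bp.

The associated publication used live-cell imaging to follow the receptor's localisation and internalisation after stimulation, comparing its trafficking with that of Gs protein subunits.
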