Addgene plasmid #67146: Beta-2-adrenergic receptor-YFP
Purpose: Beta-2-adrenergic receptor tagged with YFP on carboxyl terminus
Depositing lab: Catherine Berlot. Depositing organization: Geisinger Health Center. Publication: Live cell imaging of Gs and the beta2-adrenergic receptor demonstrates that both alphas and beta1gamma7 internalize upon stimulation and exhibit similar trafficking patterns that differ from that of the beta2-adrenergic receptor. Hynes TR, Mervine SM, Yost EA, Sabo JL, Berlot CH. J Biol Chem. 2004 Oct 15;279(42):44101-12. Epub 2004 Aug 5. 10.1074/jbc.M405151200 PubMed 15297467.
Backbone
  Vector backbone: Derived from pEYFP-N1
  Backbone manufacturer: Clontech
  Backbone size w/o insert (bp): 3923
  Total vector size (bp): 5988
  Vector type: Mammalian Expression
  Selectable markers: Neomycin (select with G418)
Growth in bacteria
  Bacterial resistance: Kanamycin, 50 μg/mL
  Growth temperature: 37°C
  Growth strain: DH10B
  Copy number: High Copy
Gene/Insert
  Gene/Insert name: Beta-2-adrenergic receptor-YFP (alt name: ADRB2)
  Species: H. sapiens (human); Aequorea victoria
  Insert size (bp): 2065
  Entrez Gene: ADRB2 (a.k.a. ADRB2R, ADRBR, ARB2, B2AR, BAR, BETA2AR)
  Promoter: CMV
  Tag / fusion protein: YFP (C terminal on insert)
  Cloning method: Restriction Enzyme; 5′ cloning site NheI (not destroyed); 3′ cloning site NotI (not destroyed)
  Sequencing primers: 5′ CMV Forward
Resource information
  A portion of this plasmid was derived from a plasmid made by: Beta-2-adrenergic receptor-GFP was obtained from Gerda Breitweiser, Weis Center for Research, Geisinger Clinic, Danville, Pa. pEYFP-N1 was purchased from Clontech.
Terms and licenses: Academic/Nonprofit Terms; Industry Terms: Not Available to Industry
How to cite: Beta-2-adrenergic receptor-YFP was a gift from Catherine Berlot (Addgene plasmid # 67146 ; http://n2t.net/addgene:67146 ; RRID:Addgene_67146)
