>Addgene plasmid #67146 | Beta-2-adrenergic receptor-YFP | addgene partial sequence | sequence record 118992 | CMV-F 5'-CGCAAATGGGCGGTAGGCGTG-3'
TGAACCGTCAGATCCGCTAGCGCTACCGGACTCAGATCTCGAGCTCAAGCTTCGAAATGGACTACAAGGA
CGACGATGACAAGGGGCAACCCGGGAACGGCAGCGCCTTCTTGCTGGCACCCAATAGAAGCCATGCGCCG
GACCACGACGTCACGCAGCAAAGGGACGAGGTGTGGGTGGTGGGCATGGGCATCGTCATGTCTCTCATCG
TCCTGGCCATCGTGTTTGGCAATGTGCTGGTCATCACAGCCATTGCCAAGTTCGAGCGTCTGCAGACGGT
CACCAACTACTTCATCACTTCACTGGCCTGTGCTGATCTGGTCATGGGCCTGGCAGTGGTGCCCTTTGGG
GCCGCCCATATTCTTATGAAAATGTGGACTTTTGGCAACTTCTGGTGCGAGTTTTGGACTTCCATTGATG
TGCTGTGCGTCACGGCCAGCATTGAGACCCTGTGCGTGATCGCAGTGGATCGCTACTTTGCCATTACTTC
ACCTTTCAAGTACCAGAGCCTGCTGACCAAGAATAAGGCCCGGGTGATCATTCTGATGGTGTGGATTGTG
TCAGGCCTTACCTCCTTCTTGCCCATTCAGATGCACTGGTACCGGGCCACCCACCAGGAAGCCATCAACT
GCTATGCCAATGAGACCTGCTGTGACTTCTTCACGAACCAAGCCTATGCCATTGCCTCTTCCATCGTGTC
CTTCTACGTTCCCCTGGTGATCATGGTCTTCGTCTACTCCAGGGTCTTTCAGGAGGCCAAAAGGCAGCTC
CAGAAGATTGACAAATCTGAGGGCCGCTTCCATGTCCAGAACCTTAGCCAGGTGGAG
