>Addgene plasmid #67146 | Beta-2-adrenergic receptor-YFP | addgene partial sequence | sequence record 121579 | SV40pA-R 5'-GAAATTTGTGATGCTATTGC-3'
AACAACAATTGCATTCATTTTATGTTTCAGGTTCAGGGGGAGGTGTGGGAGGTTTTTTAAAGCAAGTAAA
ACCTCTACAAATGTGGTATGGCTGATTATGATCTAGAGTCGCGGCCGCTTTACTTGTACAGCTCGTCCAT
GCCGAGAGTGATCCCGGCGGCGGTCACGAACTCCAGCAGGACCATGTGATCGCGCTTCTCGTTGGGGTCT
TTGCTCAGGGCGGACTGGTAGCTCAGGTAGTGGTTGTCGGGCAGCAGCACGGGGCCGTCGCCGATGGGGG
TGTTCTGCTGGTAGTGGTCGGCGAGCTGCACGCTGCCGTCCTCGATGTTGTGGCGGATCTTGAAGTTCAC
CTTGATGCCGTTCTTCTGCTTGTCGGCCATGATATAGACGTTGTGGCTGTTGTAGTTGTACTCCAGCTTG
TGCCCCAGGATGTTGCCGTCCTCCTTGAAGTCGATGCCCTTCAGCTCGATGCGGTTCACCAGGGTGTCGC
CCTCGAACTTCACCTCGGCGCGGGTCTTGTAGTTGCCGTCGTCCTTGAAGAAGATGGTGCGCTCCTGGAC
GTAGCCTTCGGGCATGGCGGACTTGAAGAAGTCGTGCTGCTTCATGTGGTCGGGGTAGCGGGCGAAGCAC
ATCAGGCCGTAGCCGAAGGTGGTCACGAGGGTGGGCCAGGGCACGGGCAGCTTGCCGGTGGTGCAGATGA
ACTTCAGGGTCAGCTTGCCGTAGGTGGCATCGCCCTCGCCCTCGCCGGACACGCTGAACTTGTGGCCGTT
TACGTCGCCGTCCAGCTCGACCAGGAT
